>Addgene plasmid #157427 | pD649-HAsp-LILRB2-COMP5AP-AviTag-9xHis | addgene full sequence | sequence record 385993 | Addgene NGS Result
GGCATTGATTATTGACTAGTTATTAATAGTAATCAATTACGGGGTCATTAGTTCATAGCCCATATATGGA
GTTCCGCGTTACATAACTTACGGTAAATGGCCCGCCTGGCTGACCGCCCAACGACCCCCGCCCATTGACG
TCAATAATGACGTATGTTCCCATAGTAACGCCAATAGGGACTTTCCATTGACGTCAATGGGTGGAGTATT
TACGGTAAACTGCCCACTTGGCAGTACATCAAGTGTATCATATGCCAAGTACGCCCCCTATTGACGTCAA
TGACGGTAAATGGCCCGCCTGGCATTATGCCCAGTACATGACCTTATGGGACTTTCCTACTTGGCAGTAC
ATCTACGTATTAGTCATCGCTATTACCATGGTGATGCGGTTTTGGCAGTACATCAATGGGCGTGGATAGC
GGTTTGACTCACGGGGATTTCCAAGTCTCCACCCCATTGACGTCAATGGGAGTTTGTTTTGGCACCAAAA
TCAACGGGACTTTCCAAAATGTCGTAACAACTCCGCCCCATTGACGCAAATGGGCGGTAGGCGTGTACGG
TGGGAGGTCTATATAAGCAGAGCTCGTTTAGTGAACCGTCAGATCGCCTGGAGACGCCATCCACGCTGTT
TTGACCTCCATAGAAGACACCGGGACCGATCCAGCCTCCGCGGCCGGGAACGGTGCATTGGAACGCGGAT
TCCCCGTGCCAAGAGTGACGTAAGTACCGCCTATAGAGTCTATAGGCCCACCCCCTTGGCTTCGTTAGAA
CGCGGCTACAATTAATACATAACCTTATGTATCATACACATACGATTTAGGTGACACTATAGAATAACAT
CCACTTTGCCTTTCTCTCCACAGGTGTCCACTCCCAGGTCCAACTGCACCTCGGTTCTATCGAAAACGCG
CCTGCTAGCGCCACCATGAAGACCATCATTGCCCTGAGCTACATCTTCTGCCTGGTGTTCGCTGCGGCCG
CCCAAACTGGAACAATCCCCAAGCCTACACTGTGGGCCGAGCCTGATAGCGTGATCACACAGGGAAGCCC
CGTGACACTGTCTTGTCAGGGATCTCTGGAAGCCCAAGAGTACCGGCTGTACAGAGAGAAGAAGTCCGCC
AGCTGGATCACCCGGATCAGACCTGAGCTGGTCAAGAACGGCCAGTTTCACATCCCCAGCATCACCTGGG
AGCACACCGGCAGATACGGCTGCCAGTACTATAGCAGAGCCCGTTGGAGCGAGCTGAGCGATCCTCTGGT
GCTGGTTATGACCGGCGCCTATCCTAAGCCAACACTGAGCGCACAGCCCTCTCCAGTGGTTACATCTGGC
GGCAGAGTGACCCTGCAGTGCGAATCTCAGGTGGCCTTCGGCGGCTTCATCCTGTGCAAAGAGGGCGAAG
AGGAACACCCTCAGTGCCTGAATAGCCAGCCTCACGCCAGAGGCAGCAGCAGAGCCATCTTTTCTGTGGG
CCCCGTGTCTCCCAATCGGAGATGGTCCCACAGATGCTACGGCTACGACCTGAACAGCCCCTACGTGTGG
TCTAGCCCTAGCGACCTGCTGGAACTGCTGGTTCCTGGCGTGTCCAAGAAACCCAGCCTGTCTGTTCAGC
CCGGACCTGTTGTTGCCCCTGGCGAATCTCTGACTCTGCAGTGTGTGTCCGACGTGGGCTACGACAGATT
CGTGCTGTACAAAGAAGGCGAGCGGGACCTGAGACAGCTGCCTGGTAGACAACCTCAGGCCGGACTGAGC
CAGGCCAATTTCACACTGGGACCCGTGTCCAGAAGCTATGGCGGCCAGTACAGATGTTATGGCGCCCACA
ATCTGAGCAGCGAGTGTAGCGCTCCTAGCGATCCCCTGGACATCCTGATCACCGGCCAGATCAGAGGCAC
CCCTTTCATCAGTGTGCAGCCTGGACCTACAGTGGCCAGCGGCGAAAATGTGACACTGCTGTGCCAGTCT
TGGCGGCAGTTCCACACCTTTCTGCTGACCAAAGCCGGCGCTGCTGATGCCCCTCTGAGACTGAGATCCA
TCCACGAGTACCCCAAGTACCAGGCCGAGTTTCCTATGAGCCCTGTGACATCTGCCCACGCCGGCACCTA
TAGATGTTACGGCAGCCTGAACTCTGACCCCTACCTGCTGTCTCACCCTAGCGAACCACTCGAGCTGGTG
GTGTCTGGCCCTTCTATGGGAAGCAGCCCACCTCCAACAGGCCCTATCTCTACACCAGCCGGACCTGAGG
ATCAGCCCCTGACACCAACAGGCAGCGATCCACAGTCTGGACTGGGCAGACATCTCGGCGTTGGCGCGCC
GGAAGATCAAGTTGATCCAAGATTGATTGATGGCAAGGGCGGATCTCTGGAGGTGCTGTTCCAGGGACCA
GGCGGAAGCGGCAATCCCGGCGGCGATCTGGCCCCCCAGATGCTGCGCGAGCTGCAGGAGACCAATGCCG
CCCTGCAGGACGTGCGCGAGCTGCTGCGCCACCGCGTGAAGGAGATCACCTTCCTGAAGAACACCGTGAT
GGAGTGCGACGCCTGCGGTATGCAGCCCTCTAGAGGCTCCGGCTCCATCATCCCAGTTGAGGAGGAGAAC
CCGGACTTCTGGAACCGCGAGGCAGCCGAGGCCCTGGGTGCCGCCAAGAAGCTGCAGCCTGCACAGACAG
CCGCCAAGAACCTCATCATCTTCCTGGGCGATGGGATGGGGGTGTCTACGGTGACAGCTGCCAGGATCCT
AAAAGGGCAGAAGAAGGACAAACTGGGGCCTGAGATACCCCTGGCCATGGACCGCTTCCCATATGTGGCT
CTGTCCAAGACATACAATGTAGACAAACATGTGCCAGACAGTGGAGCCACAGCCACGGCCTACCTGTGCG
GGGTCAAGGGCAACTTCCAGACCATTGGCTTGAGTGCAGCCGCCCGCTTTAACCAGTGCAACACGACACG
CGGCAACGAGGTCATCTCCGTGATGAATCGGGCCAAGAAAGCAGGGAAGTCAGTGGGAGTGGTAACCACC
ACACGAGTGCAGCACGCCTCGCCAGCCGGCACCTACGCCCACACGGTGAACCGCAACTGGTACTCGGACG
CCGACGTGCCTGCCTCGGCCCGCCAGGAGGGGTGCCAGGACATCGCTACGCAGCTCATCTCCAACATGGA
CATTGACGTGATCCTAGGTGGAGGCCGAAAGTACATGTTTCGCATGGGAACCCCAGACCCTGAGTACCCA
GATGACTACAGCCAAGGTGGGACCAGGCTGGACGGGAAGAATCTGGTGCAGGAATGGCTGGCGAAGCGCC
AGGGTGCCCGGTATGTGTGGAACCGCACTGAGCTCATGCAGGCTTCCCTGGACCCGTCTGTGACCCATCT
CATGGGTCTCTTTGAGCCTGGAGACATGAAATACGAGATCCACCGAGACTCCACACTGGACCCCTCCCTG
ATGGAGATGACAGAGGCTGCCCTGCGCCTGCTGAGCAGGAACCCCCGCGGCTTCTTCCTCTTCGTGGAGG
GTGGTCGCATCGACCATGGTCATCATGAAAGCAGGGCTTACCGGGCACTGACTGAGACGATCATGTTCGA
CGACGCCATTGAGAGGGCGGGCCAGCTCACCAGCGAGGAGGACACGCTGAGCCTCGTCACTGCCGACCAC
TCCCACGTCTTCTCCTTCGGAGGCTACCCCCTGCGAGGGAGCTCCATCTTCGGGCTGGCCCCTGGCAAGG
CCCGGGACAGGAAGGCCTACACGGTCCTCCTATACGGAAACGGTCCAGGCTATGTGCTCAAGGACGGCGC
CCGGCCGGATGTTACCGAGAGCGAGAGCGGGAGCCCCGAGTATCGGCAGCAGTCAGCAGTGCCCCTGGAC
GAAGAGACCCACGCAGGCGAGGACGTGGCGGTGTTCGCGCGCGGCCCGCAGGCGCACCTGGTTCACGGCG
TGCAGGAGCAGACCTTCATAGCGCACGTCATGGCCTTCGCCGCCTGCCTGGAGCCCTACACCGCCTGCGA
CCTGGCGCCCCCCGCCGGCACCACCGACGCCGCGCACCCGGGTGGCGGAGGACTGAACGACATCTTCGAG
GCTCAGAAAATCGAATGGCACGAACATCACCATCACCATCACCATCACCATTAAGGCCGGCCTGTAGTCA
CTGGCACAACGCGTTACCCGGTAAGCCAATCGGGTATACACGGTCGTCATACTGCAGACAGGGTTCTTCT
ACTTTGCAAGATAGTCTTGAGTAGTAAAATAAATAGATAGAGAAAATCAGCCTCGACTGTGCCTTCTAGT
TGCCAGCCATCTGTTGTTTGCCCCTCCCCCGTGCCTTCCTTGACCCTGGAAGGTGCCACTCCCACTGTCC
TTTCCTAATAAAATGAGGAAATTGCATCACAACACTCAACCCTATCTCGGTCTATTCTTTTGATTTATAA
GGGATTTTGCCGATTTCGGCCTATTGGTTAAAAAATGAGCTGATTTAACAAAAATTTAACGCGAATTAAT
TCTGTGGAATGTGTGTCAGTTAGGGTGTGGAAAGTCCCCAGGCTCCCCAGCAGGCAGAAGTATGCAAAGC
ATGCATCTCAATTAGTCAGCAACCAGGTGTGGAAAGTCCCCAGGCTCCCCAGCAGGCAGAAGTATGCAAA
GCATGCATCTCAATTAGTCAGCAACCATAGTCCCGCCCCTAACTCCGCCCATCCCGCCCCTAACTCCGCC
CAGTTCCGCCCATTCTCCGCCCCATGGCTGACTAATTTTTTTTATTTATGCAGAGGCCGAGGCCGCCTCT
GCCTCTGAGCTATTCCAGAAGTAGTGAGGAGGCTTTTTTGGAGGCCTAGGCTTTTGCAAAAAGCTCCCGG
GAGCTTGTATATCCATTTTCGGATCTGATCAGCACGTGTTGACAATTAATCATCGGCATAGTATATCGGC
ATAGTATAATACGACAAGGTGAGGAACTAAACCATGACCGAGTACAAGCCCACGGTGCGCCTCGCCACCC
GCGACGACGTCCCCAGGGCCGTACGCACCCTCGCCGCCGCGTTCGCCGACTACCCCGCCACGCGCCACAC
CGTCGATCCGGACCGCCACATCGAGCGGGTCACCGAGCTGCAAGAACTCTTCCTCACGCGCGTCGGGCTC
GACATCGGCAAGGTGTGGGTCGCGGACGACGGCGCCGCGGTGGCGGTCTGGACCACGCCGGAGAGCGTCG
AAGCGGGGGCGGTGTTCGCCGAGATCGGCCCGCGCATGGCCGAGTTGAGCGGTTCCCGGCTGGCCGCGCA
GCAACAGATGGAAGGCCTCCTGGCGCCGCACCGGCCCAAGGAGCCCGCGTGGTTCCTGGCCACCGTCGGC
GTCTCGCCCGACCACCAGGGCAAGGGTCTGGGCAGCGCCGTCGTGCTCCCCGGAGTGGAGGCGGCCGAGC
GCGCCGGGGTGCCCGCCTTCCTGGAGACATCCGCGCCCCGCAACCTCCCCTTCTACGAGCGGCTCGGCTT
CACCGTCACCGCCGACGTCGAGGTGCCCGAAGGACCGCGCACCTGGTGCATGACCCGCAAGCCCGGTGCC
TGACACGTGCTACGAGATTTCGATTCCACCGCCGCCTTCTATGAAAGGTTGGGCTTCGGAATCGTTTTCC
GGGACGCCGGCTGGATGATCCTCCAGCGCGGGGATCTCATGCTGGAGTTCTTCGCCCACCCCAACTTGTT
TATTGCAGCTTATAATGGTTACAAATAAAGCAATAGCATCACAAATTTCACAAATAAAGCATTTTTTTCA
CTGCATTCTAGTTGTGGTTTGTCCAAACTCATCAATGTATCTTATCATGTCTGTATACCGTCGACCTCTA
GCTAGAGCTTGGCGTAATCATGGTCATTACCAATGCTTAATCAGTGAGGCACCTATCTCAGCGATCTGTC
TATTTCGTTCATCCATAGTTGCCTGACTCCCCGTCGTGTAGATAACTACGATACGGGAGGGCTTACCATC
TGGCCCCAGCGCTGCGATGATACCGCGAGAACCACGCTCACCGGCTCCGGATTTATCAGCAATAAACCAG
CCAGCCGGAAGGGCCGAGCGCAGAAGTGGTCCTGCAACTTTATCCGCCTCCATCCAGTCTATTAATTGTT
GCCGGGAAGCTAGAGTAAGTAGTTCGCCAGTTAATAGTTTGCGCAACGTTGTTGCCATCGCTACAGGCAT
CGTGGTGTCACGCTCGTCGTTTGGTATGGCTTCATTCAGCTCCGGTTCCCAACGATCAAGGCGAGTTACA
TGATCCCCCATGTTGTGCAAAAAAGCGGTTAGCTCCTTCGGTCCTCCGATCGTTGTCAGAAGTAAGTTGG
CCGCAGTGTTATCACTCATGGTTATGGCAGCACTGCATAATTCTCTTACTGTCATGCCATCCGTAAGATG
CTTTTCTGTGACTGGTGAGTACTCAACCAAGTCATTCTGAGAATAGTGTATGCGGCGACCGAGTTGCTCT
TGCCCGGCGTCAATACGGGATAATACCGCGCCACATAGCAGAACTTTAAAAGTGCTCATCATTGGAAAAC
GTTCTTCGGGGCGAAAACTCTCAAGGATCTTACCGCTGTTGAGATCCAGTTCGATGTAACCCACTCGTGC
ACCCAACTGATCTTCAGCATCTTTTACTTTCACCAGCGTTTCTGGGTGAGCAAAAACAGGAAGGCAAAAT
GCCGCAAAAAAGGGAATAAGGGCGACACGGAAATGTTGAATACTCATATTCTTCCTTTTTCAATATTATT
GAAGCATTTATCAGGGTTATTGTCTCATGAGCGGATACATATTTGAATGTATTTAGAAAAATAAACAAAT
AGGGGTCAGTGTTACAACCAATTAACCAATTCTGAACATTATCGCGAGCCCATTTATACCTGAATATGGC
TCATAACACCCCTTGCTCATGACCAAAATCCCTTAACGTGAGTTACGCGCGCGTCGTTCCACTGAGCGTC
AGACCCCGTAGAAAAGATCAAAGGATCTTCTTGAGATCCTTTTTTTCTGCGCGTAATCTGCTGCTTGCAA
ACAAAAAAACCACCGCTACCAGCGGTGGTTTGTTTGCCGGATCAAGAGCTACCAACTCTTTTTCCGAAGG
TAACTGGCTTCAGCAGAGCGCAGATACCAAATACTGTTCTTCTAGTGTAGCCGTAGTTAGCCCACCACTT
CAAGAACTCTGTAGCACCGCCTACATACCTCGCTCTGCTAATCCTGTTACCAGTGGCTGCTGCCAGTGGC
GATAAGTCGTGTCTTACCGGGTTGGACTCAAGACGATAGTTACCGGATAAGGCGCAGCGGTCGGGCTGAA
CGGGGGGTTCGTGCACACAGCCCAGCTTGGAGCGAACGACCTACACCGAACTGAGATACCTACAGCGTGA
GCTATGAGAAAGCGCCACGCTTCCCGAAGGGAGAAAGGCGGACAGGTATCCGGTAAGCGGCAGGGTCGGA
ACAGGAGAGCGCACGAGGGAGCTTCCAGGGGGAAACGCCTGGTATCTTTATAGTCCTGTCGGGTTTCGCC
ACCTCTGACTTGAGCGTCGATTTTTGTGATGCTCGTCAGGGGGGCGGAGCCTATGGAAAAACGCCAGCAA
CGCGGCCTTTTTACGGTTCCTGGCCTTTTGCTGGCCTTTTGCTCACATGTTCTTTCCTGCGTTATCCCCT
GATTCTGTGGATAACCGTATTACCGCCTTTGAGTGAGCTGATACCGCTCGCCGCAGCCGAACGACCGAGC
GCAGCGAGTCAGTGAGCGAGGAAGCGGAAGGCGAGAGTAGGGAACTGCCAGGCATCAAACTAAGCAGAAG
GCCCCTGACGGATGGCCTTTTTGCGTTTCTACAAACTCTTTCTGTGTTGTAAAACGACGGCCAGTCTTAA
GCTCGGGCCCCCTGGGCGGTTCTGATAACGAGTAATCGTTAATCCGCAAATAACGTAAAAACCCGCTTCG
GCGGGTTTTTTTATGGGGGGAGTTTAGGGAAAGAGCATTTGTCAGAATATTTAAGGGCGCCTGTCACTTT
GCTTGATATATGAGAATTATTTAACCTTATAAATGAGAAAAAAGCAACGCACTTTAAATAAGATACGTTG
CTTTTTCGATTGATGAACACCTATAATTAAACTATTCATCTATTATTTATGATTTTTTGTATATACAATA
TTTCTAGTTTGTTAAAGAGAATTAAGAAAATAAATCTCGAAAATAATAAAGGGAAAATCAGTTTTTGATA
TCAAAATTATACATGTCAACGATAATACAAAATATAATACAAACTATAAGATGTTATCAGTATTTATTAT
CATTTAGAATAAATTTTGTGTCGCCCTTAATTGTGAGCGGATAACAATTACGAGCTTCATGCACAGTGGC
GTTGACTCAATATTGGCCATTAGCCATATTATTCATTGGTTATATAGCATAAATCAATATTGGCTATTGG
CCATTGCATACGTTGTATCTATATCATAATATGTACATTTATATTGGCTCATGTCCAATATGACCGCCAT
GTT
Features (pLannotate 1.2.2; 24 found; start..end, strand, type, name):
     77..380     +  enhancer       CMV enhancer: human cytomegalovirus immediate early enhancer
    381..584     +  promoter       CMV promoter: human cytomegalovirus (CMV) immediate early promoter
    720..763     +  intron         CMV intron (fragment): modified intron A from human cytomegalovirus
    815..833     +  promoter       SP6 promoter: promoter for bacteriophage SP6 RNA polymerase
    837..874     +  CDS            IgH signal sequence (fragment): signal sequence from the mouse immunoglobulin heavy chain variable region
    983..2302    +  CDS            LILRB2 (fragment): LIRB2_HUMAN - Also known as ILT4 From Homo sapiens (Human).
   2399..2578    +  CDS            Comp (fragment): COMP_RAT - Experimental evidence at protein level: Swiss-Prot protein existence level 1. May play a role in the structural integrity of cartilage via its interaction with other extracellular matrix proteins such as the collagens and fibronectin. Can mediate the interaction of chondrocytes with the cartilage extracellular matrix through interaction with cell surface integrin receptors. Could play a role in the pathogenesis of osteoarthritis. Potent suppressor of apoptosis in both primary chondrocytes and transformed cells. Suppresses apoptosis by blocking the activation of caspase-3 and by indu
   2566..4018    +  CDS            SEAP (fragment): secreted alkaline phosphatase from human placenta The natural enzyme has a C-terminal transmembrane sequence that is replaced by a GPI anchor.
   4043..4084    +  CDS            AviTag™ (fragment): peptide tag that allows for enzymatic biotinylation
   4088..4111    +  CDS            8xHis: 8xHis affinity tag
   4257..4368    +  polyA_signal   bGH poly(A) signal: bovine growth hormone polyadenylation signal
   4369..4477    +  rep_origin     f1 ori (fragment): f1 bacteriophage origin of replication; arrow indicates direction of (+) strand synthesis
   4491..4820    +  promoter       SV40 promoter: SV40 enhancer and early promoter
   4868..4915    +  promoter       EM7 promoter: synthetic bacterial promoter&nbsp
   4934..5533    +  CDS            PuroR (fragment): puromycin N-acetyltransferase; pac from Streptomyces; confers resistance to puromycin
   5543..5668    +  CDS            ble (fragment): BLE_KLEPN - Experimental evidence at protein level: Swiss-Prot protein existence level 1. Binding protein with a strong affinity to the bleomycin family of antibiotics. Binds to CL990; an antimitotic-antibiotic compound. From Klebsiella pneumoniae.
   5663..5784    +  polyA_signal   SV40 poly(A) signal: SV40 polyadenylation signal
   5837..6697    -  CDS            AmpR: β-lactamase; bla; confers resistance to ampicillin, carbenicillin, and related antibiotics
   6700..6796    -  promoter       AmpR promoter (fragment): bla
   6826..6850    -  CDS            KanR (fragment): aminoglycoside phosphotransferase; aph(3')-Ia; confers resistance to kanamycin
   6961..7549    +  rep_origin     ori: high-copy-number ColE1/pMB1/pBR322/pUC origin of replication
   7774..7791    +  terminator     rrnB T2 terminator (fragment): transcription terminator T2 from the E. coli rrnB gene
   7816..7835    -  CDS            lacZα (fragment): LacZα fragment of β-galactosidase; lacZ fragment
   8291..8307    +  protein_bind   lac operator: The lac repressor binds to the lac operator to inhibit transcription in E. coli. This inhibition can be relieved by adding lactose or isopropyl-β-D-thiogalactopyranoside (IPTG). lac repressor encoded by lacI
