[The description below was written by a language model from this plasmid's Addgene catalogue record and pLannotate feature annotations shown in this document.]
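Description:
pD649-HAsp-LILRB2-COMP5AP-AviTag-9xHis is a mammalian expression plasmid built on the pD649 backbone for producing a secreted, multimerised form of the extracellular domain of human LILRB2 (also known as ILT4 or CD85D). It is propagated in E. coli at high copy from a ColE1/pUC-type origin under ampicillin selection. The sequenced record also carries an SV40 promoter/EM7 promoter cassette driving a puromycin N-acetyltransferase gene with an SV40 polyadenylation signal, which could support selection in mammalian cells. Several short annotated fragments (f1 ori, ble, KanR, lacZα, lac operator) look like backbone remnants rather than functional parts.

The expression unit begins with the CMV immediate-early enhancer and promoter, followed by a fragment of CMV intron A and an SP6 promoter that can serve for in vitro transcription or as a sequencing primer site. The name indicates a haemagglutinin-type signal peptide (HAsp), although the automated annotation labels the leader region as a fragment of an immunoglobulin heavy-chain signal sequence; in either case it directs the fusion into the secretory pathway. The 1,320 bp LILRB2 ectodomain sits between two retained restriction sites, allowing cassette exchange. It is fused at its C-terminus to the coiled-coil region of rat cartilage oligomeric matrix protein, which assembles into pentamers, then to human placental alkaline phosphatase, an AviTag for enzymatic biotinylation, and a polyhistidine tag (9xHis by name, annotated as 8xHis). A bGH polyadenylation signal ends the transcript.

Pentamerisation raises avidity for weak interactions and the phosphatase provides an enzymatic readout, so the construct suits binding screens. It belongs to a collection used to map interactions among human immunoglobulin-superfamily cell-surface proteins. The depositor notes that some plasmids in the collection may carry an IS4-like transposase element upstream of the CMV promoter; none is annotated here.
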