Addgene plasmid #157427: pD649-HAsp-LILRB2-COMP5AP-AviTag-9xHis
Purpose: Mammalian expression of cell-surface protein extracellular domain fused to COMP5AP-AviTag-9xHis. Protein is secreted from cells.
Depositing lab: Chris Garcia. Depositing organization: Stanford University. Publication: A Human IgSF Cell-Surface Interactome Reveals a Complex Network of Protein-Protein Interactions. Wojtowicz WM, Vielmetter J, Fernandes RA, Siepe DH, Eastman CL, Chisholm GB, Cox S, Klock H, Anderson PW, Rue SM, Miller JJ, Glaser SM, Bragstad ML, Vance J, Lam AW, Lesley SA, Zinn K, Garcia KC. Cell. 2020 Aug 20;182(4):1027-1043.e17. doi: 10.1016/j.cell.2020.07.025. PubMed 32822567.
Backbone
  Vector backbone: pD649
  Backbone size w/o insert (bp): 7153
  Vector type: Mammalian Expression
Growth in bacteria
  Bacterial resistance: Ampicillin, 100 μg/mL
  Growth temperature: 37°C
  Growth strain: DH5alpha
  Copy number: High Copy
Gene/Insert
  Gene/Insert name: LILRB2 (alt name: LIRB2)
  Species: H. sapiens (human)
  Insert size (bp): 1320
  Entrez Gene: LILRB2 (a.k.a. CD85D, ILT-4, ILT4, LIR-2, LIR2, MIR-10, MIR10)
  Promoter: CMV/SP6
  Tag / fusion protein: COMP5AP-AviTag-9xHis (C terminal on backbone)
  Cloning method: Restriction Enzyme; 5′ cloning site GCGGCCGC (not destroyed); 3′ cloning site GGCGCGCC (not destroyed)
  Sequencing primers: 5′ ATTTAGGTGACACTATAG; 3′ CGTCGCACTCCATCACGGTG
Resource information
  A portion of this plasmid was derived from a plasmid made by: synthesis by ThermoFisher
Terms and licenses: Academic/Nonprofit Terms; Industry Terms: Not Available to Industry
Depositor comments: Some plasmids in this collection may have an IS4-like element ISVsa5 family transposase upstream of the CMV promoter.
How to cite: pD649-HAsp-LILRB2-COMP5AP-AviTag-9xHis was a gift from Chris Garcia (Addgene plasmid # 157427 ; http://n2t.net/addgene:157427 ; RRID:Addgene_157427)
