>Addgene plasmid #157427 | pD649-HAsp-LILRB2-COMP5AP-AviTag-9xHis | depositor partial sequence | sequence record 303964 | insert (extracellular domain)
CAAACTGGAACAATCCCCAAGCCTACACTGTGGGCCGAGCCTGATAGCGTGATCACACAGGGAAGCCCCG
TGACACTGTCTTGTCAGGGATCTCTGGAAGCCCAAGAGTACCGGCTGTACAGAGAGAAGAAGTCCGCCAG
CTGGATCACCCGGATCAGACCTGAGCTGGTCAAGAACGGCCAGTTTCACATCCCCAGCATCACCTGGGAG
CACACCGGCAGATACGGCTGCCAGTACTATAGCAGAGCCCGTTGGAGCGAGCTGAGCGATCCTCTGGTGC
TGGTTATGACCGGCGCCTATCCTAAGCCAACACTGAGCGCACAGCCCTCTCCAGTGGTTACATCTGGCGG
CAGAGTGACCCTGCAGTGCGAATCTCAGGTGGCCTTCGGCGGCTTCATCCTGTGCAAAGAGGGCGAAGAG
GAACACCCTCAGTGCCTGAATAGCCAGCCTCACGCCAGAGGCAGCAGCAGAGCCATCTTTTCTGTGGGCC
CCGTGTCTCCCAATCGGAGATGGTCCCACAGATGCTACGGCTACGACCTGAACAGCCCCTACGTGTGGTC
TAGCCCTAGCGACCTGCTGGAACTGCTGGTTCCTGGCGTGTCCAAGAAACCCAGCCTGTCTGTTCAGCCC
GGACCTGTTGTTGCCCCTGGCGAATCTCTGACTCTGCAGTGTGTGTCCGACGTGGGCTACGACAGATTCG
TGCTGTACAAAGAAGGCGAGCGGGACCTGAGACAGCTGCCTGGTAGACAACCTCAGGCCGGACTGAGCCA
GGCCAATTTCACACTGGGACCCGTGTCCAGAAGCTATGGCGGCCAGTACAGATGTTATGGCGCCCACAAT
CTGAGCAGCGAGTGTAGCGCTCCTAGCGATCCCCTGGACATCCTGATCACCGGCCAGATCAGAGGCACCC
CTTTCATCAGTGTGCAGCCTGGACCTACAGTGGCCAGCGGCGAAAATGTGACACTGCTGTGCCAGTCTTG
GCGGCAGTTCCACACCTTTCTGCTGACCAAAGCCGGCGCTGCTGATGCCCCTCTGAGACTGAGATCCATC
CACGAGTACCCCAAGTACCAGGCCGAGTTTCCTATGAGCCCTGTGACATCTGCCCACGCCGGCACCTATA
GATGTTACGGCAGCCTGAACTCTGACCCCTACCTGCTGTCTCACCCTAGCGAACCACTCGAGCTGGTGGT
GTCTGGCCCTTCTATGGGAAGCAGCCCACCTCCAACAGGCCCTATCTCTACACCAGCCGGACCTGAGGAT
CAGCCCCTGACACCAACAGGCAGCGATCCACAGTCTGGACTGGGCAGACATCTCGGCGTT
